>Addgene plasmid #222745 | pIND4-GFP-MmXYRS | addgene full sequence | sequence record 442565 | Addgene NGS Result
TGGTGATATGGGATAGTGTTCACCCTTGTTACACCGTTTTCCATGAGCAAACTGAAACGTTTTCATCGCT
CTGGAGTGAATACCACGACGATTTCCGGCAGTTTCTACACATATATTCGCAAGATGTGGCGTGTTACGGT
GAAAACCTGGCCTATTTCCCTAAAGGGTTTATTGAGAATATGTTTTTCGTCTCAGCCAATCCCTGGGTGA
GTTTCACCAGTTTTGATTTAAACGTGGCCAATATGGACAACTTCTTCGCCCCCGTTTTCACCATGCATGG
GCAAATATTATACGCAAGGCGACAAGGTGCTGATGCCGCTGGCGATTCAGGTTCATCATGCCGTTTGTGA
TGGCTTCCATGTCGGCAGAATGCTTAATGAATTACAACAGTACTGCGATGAGTGGCAGGGCGGGGCGTAA
TTTTTTTAAGGCAGTTATTGGTGCCCTTAAACGCCTGGGGTAATGACTCTCTAGCTTGAGGCATCAAATA
AAACGAAAGGCTCAGTCGAAAGACTGGGCCTTTCGTTTTATCTGTTGTTTGTCGGTGAACGCTCTCCTGA
GTAGGACAAATCCGCCGCTAGGAGCTTGCGGCCCTGGCGTAATAGCGAAGAGGCCCGCACCGATCGCCCT
TCCCAACAGTTGCGCAGCCTGAATGGCGAATGCGATTTATTCAACAAAGCCGCCGTCCCGTCAAGTCAGC
GTAATGCTCTGCCAGTGTTACAACCAATTAACCAATTCTGATTAGAAAAACTCATCGAGCATCAAATGAA
ACTGCAATTTATTCATATCAGGATTATCAATACCATATTTTTGAAAAAGCCGTTTCTGTAATGAAGGAGA
AAACTCACCGAGGCAGTTCCATAGGATGGCAAGATCCTGGTATCGGTCTGCGATTCCGACTCGTCCAACA
TCAATACAACCTATTAATTTCCCCTCGTCAAAAATAAGGTTATCAAGTGAGAAATCACCATGAGTGACGA
CTGAATCCGGTGAGAATGGCAACAGCTTATGCATTTCTTTCCAGACTTGTTCAACAGGCCAGCCATTACG
CTCGTCATCAAAATCACTCGCATCAACCAAACCGTTATTCATTCGTGATTGCGCCTGAGCGAGACGAAAT
ACGCGATCGCTGTTAAAAGGACAATTACAAACAGGAATCGAATGCAACCGGCGCAGGAACACTGCCAGCG
CATCAACAATATTTTCACCTGAATCAGGATATTCTTCTAATACCTGGAATGCTGTTTTCCCGGGGATCGC
AGTGGTGAGTAACCATGCATCATCAGGAGTACGGATAAAATGCTTGATGGTCGGAAGAGGCATAAATTCC
GTCAGCCAGTTTAGTCTGACCATCTCATCTGTAACATCATTGGCAACGCTACCTTTGCCATGTTTCAGAA
ACAACTCTGGCGCATCGGGCTTCCCATACAATCGATAGATTGTCGCACCTGATTGCCCGACATTATCGCG
AGCCCATTTATACCCATATAAATCAGCATCCATGTTGGAATTTAATCGCGGCTTCGAGCAAGACGTTTCC
CGTTGAATATGGCTCATAACACCCCTTGTATTACTGTTTATGTAAGCAGACAGTTTTATTGTTCATGATG
ATATATTTTTATCTTGTGCAATGTAACATCAGAGATTTTGAGACACAACGTGGCTTTGTTGAATAAATCG
AACTTTTGCTGAGTTGAAGGATCAGATCACGCATCTTCCCGACAACGCAGACCGTTCCGTGGCAAAGCAA
AAGTTCAAAATCACCAACTGGTCCACCTACAACAAAGCTCTCATCAACCGTGGCTCCCTCGAGGCTCCGC
GCCCTCGATCCGACCGCCCCCCACAAGGCTGGGGCGGATCGGGGGCGCACGGCCTGAAGGGTGCAGGGGA
ACCCTGCCGCACGCAAACTCGCAGAGTTTGCATAGTGTGCGCCATTCAGATACCTTCATGGCAGGCCCCA
CCGTGGATTTTGCTGTCATGGTTCGATTCATCACGACGCCCGCAACGCCGACTGCACAGCGGCCCGCACC
ACGAACGCCTGCGCAGCAGGAAGCTGCGGCTGAACTGAAGGCTGCGCGAACTGCCGAAGCAGCCCGCCGC
CTCGACACCCGGCGCAAGGTGGTGCTCGGGGGCGCGCTCCTGGCACTGGCAGAACGTGATGCAGCAGCAG
CCGCGATGCTGGCCCGGCTGAAGCAGATGCTGACCCGCCCAGCAGATCGGAAGCTGTTCGCGGATCTACC
CGATGGCTGACGGTGCAATCTTCCACCTCGATGTGCGCACGGTCAGCCGGTCAGATGGCCGCTCGGCTGT
CGCCGCTGCCGCCTATCGGTCGGCCAGCCGTCTGCACGATGCACGCACCGGCCTGACCCACGACTTCGCG
CGCAAGCGGGGCGTCTTGACAACCTTCATCGCCGCCCCGGACGGCTGCGACTGGATCACAGACAGGGACA
CGCTCTGGAACGCGGCTGAGGCGGCAGAGAAGCGCAAGAACAGCACCGTGGCCCGTGAGTGGCTGGTGGC
CCTCCCTGACGCTCTGGATGCTACACAGCGGGCCGACCTGGCGCGGGCGCTGGCGGTCGAACTGGCGCAG
CGGTTCGGGGTGGCCGTGGATGTGGCAATCCACGCAGCTTCGGGCGAGGGCGACCAGCGGAACCATCACG
CGCATTTGCTGACCACGACGCGCACCGCAGGCCCGGACGGGCTGGGCGACAAGACCCGCGTTCTGGATGC
AGCCAAAACGGGGGGCGCAGAAATCTACGCCATGCGGGCTTGGTGGGCGGGCACGGTCAACGATGCACTC
GCGGCCGCACAAAGCTCGGCCCGCGTCGATCACCGCCGCATAGCCGTGATCGCCGCCGATGCGCGGGCCG
AGGCCGAGGCGCTGGAGAAACAGGCCAAAGCCGTCGAAACCCTGAACGCCAAGCCCGCCGACGCCGGGGG
GCTGTGGAAGGGCCTTGGCAGCGCCGCCCGCGCAATATGGGAAGGCGGCATGACCGCCCTCAAATCGACC
GCCGAGACAGCCAACGAGCTGCGGGAGAAGGCCAACGAGCTGCGACAGAAGGCAGCCCGCTACACCCGCG
CCACCGAACCTCACCACGGCCCCGTCCTGACGGCCTTCTTGCGGCGCATGGCTCCCGTCTGGGCGGAGCA
GGCCAAGGCCGAGGAAGCCCGGAGAGCCGCGCAGGAGGCCGCACAGCGCGCACTGATGGCCGAGAGGGCT
GAACAGGCCCGGAAGGCCAAGGAAGCCTCTGAGGCCGCTCGCCGGGCCGCTACGGCAGCGCGAGAGGCCG
AGGAAGCCCGCGAACGCTGCGCCCGCGAGGTGTTGCCGCTCATCCGCCGCGCCCGGCACGACCCGATCAC
CGCCGAAGTGATCAAGCGGGAGGGCATCGACCTCGACCGCCCCGACCAACAGGTGGCCCGCGACCCGATC
TGGCTCATGGCCGGACGCCAAGATCAGGCGCACCCGGTCTGGCTGATCGTCCACGCCTACACCGCCGCGC
GCGACAGGCACGCGAACCTGCTGGCGAGAATCGAAGCCAAAACCGCAGCCCAGATCGCCGCTGCCGCCAA
ACCAAAGCCCAAGCCTGCCAGTCCCGCCCCGACCGAACCCGAACCCGATCCAGACCCACCGCCCCGGCGG
GATTGGGGCGGGCCGTCTGGACCCTGATCCACCCCCCATTCTCAGCAACTCCGAGCCAGCCAGAGGCGCT
GGCTCGGGGCATCTGGACCCCCTTCCTCACCCCAAATTTTCACGAAAAAGGGGCGCAGCCCTTCTTGTTC
AATAAGTTCTATAAGTTCAGGCGAAAATCGCCTTTCATTTTCAATGGCTTGCGCGCCTATCGGGGAGAAA
TGGGGCCGCAAAAGGGAGAAATGGGGCCGCAAAAGGGAGAAATGGGGCCGATAGCGGCTGTTGACAGGGG
GATATTTTGCCCCCTACATTTCTCCCCATGACAAAGACCACGCAAATCGCCGCTGATCGAGCCTATGACG
AGGCCAAAACCGTGCTGCCCGCAGAGGTGGCGCGGGGGGTCTACATGCGCAACGCCCCCAGCCTCGCCGC
CCTCAAGCTGATGCACCTGCTGATCGGTAAGGCGGGCGGGCGTATGGCCGAACCCATTCGGCACGAAATC
CGCCTCTCAGACATCCGCAAGATCGACGGGATGAAGAACCATGACAGGGCCAGCCTCACCCCCCTTTTCG
CGGAATTGTCGGCGGCTGTCCTGACCCATGATGACCCCGAAAAAATGGTCGTGACCATTGGCGGCTTGCT
GGACTTCGCCCGCATCGACTACCGCCACGAAGTCAGCAACGATCTGCTGGTGTCGTGGTATTTTGGCGGG
GCCTTCCGCGAGATGGCCGAGAAGTCCTGCCACTGGGCGATCCTCGACCGGCAGACCGTTTTTGCCCTGT
CCAGCAAGTATTCGATCCTGCTGTTCCAGCACATCGCCAGCCTCGTGAACCTCGATCACGTCGCCAGCAA
GACCTTCACCGTGGCCGAACTGCGGGCCGTGCTAGGGGTGCCGCACGGAAAGATGGAGCGGTGGAACGAC
GTGAACCGCTTTGCGCTGACGCCCGCGATTGCCGAGATCAACCAGACCTCGCGCCTGATCCTGACCGCGA
CCCCGAACAAGATCGGGCGGACGGTCGCCAGCGTGACAATCACGTGGGCGGAGAAGCCTCCCGAGGGCAA
GCAGGAAGCCAAGCGCGAACTGGACCGCCCCAAGGTGGGCCGAGAGGCGCGGCGCAACGGCTCAGCCGAG
ACCGTGGCGCGGGCCTTCCCCAGCTCGGGCAGCATCGAGTTCGATGACCACTGGAAGGCCCTCAAGCGGG
CGGCGGGCTGCAACATGGACAACACCATGATTGCCGAGAAGTTCCGGGCGTGGTGCGCCAGCAAGGGGCT
TTCCCTCGACGGCCGAAACATCGAGCAGGCGTTCAGCAACTTCTGCGCCACAGTGGGCAAGGTCTGAGGC
CGCGCCCGCTGCCAGTGACCCGCCGCCGCCGACCGTGAGCGGGCCGCAGCCCTTCCAGCGCCGCCCAAGA
GGGCGGCAAGCCCCGGTCTGCCCCCTCGTCGCCCGCAAAGCGGGCAGGGGGCAGACCGGGGCGCTGGAAC
CTTTGGGCTGCTTTGACGGCCAGACAGCCCCCGCCGCGCAAGCGCGCCATTCCCCCACCCGTGGCCGGGC
GGGGGAATGGTAAAGCATGTGGGGGCAGTCCAGCCGTCAATCCGCGCTCCGCACCACGGCGCCTCGAGCA
ACACCTTCTTCACGAGGCAGACCTCTCGACGGAGTTCCACTGAGCGTCAGACCCCGTAGAAAAGATCAAA
GGATCTTCTTGAGATCCTTTTTTTCTGCGCGTAATCTGCTGCTTGCAAACAAAAAAACCACCGCTACCAG
CGGTGGTTTGTTTGCCGGATCAAGAGCTACCAACTCTTTTTCCGAAGGTAACTGGCTTCAGCAGAGCGCA
GATACCAAATACTGTTCTTCTAGTGTAGCCGTAGTTAGGCCACCACTTCAAGAACTCTGTAGCACCGCCT
ACATACCTCGCTCTGCTAATCCTGTTACCAGTGGCTGCTGCCAGTGGCGATAAGTCGTGTCTTACCGGGT
TGGACTCAAGACGATAGTTACCGGATAAGGCGCAGCGGTCGGGCTGAACGGGGGGTTCGTGCACACAGCC
CAGCTTGGAGCGAACGACCTACACCGAACTGAGATACCTACAGCGTGAGCTATGAGAAAGCGCCACGCTT
CCCGAAGGGAGAAAGGCGGACAGGTATCCGGTAAGCGGCAGGGTCGGAACAGGAGAGCGCACGAGGGAGC
TTCCAGGGGGAAACGCCTGGTATCTTTATAGTCCTGTCGGGTTTCGCCACCTCTGACTTGAGCGTCGATT
TTTGTGATGCTCGTCAGGGGGGCGGAGCCTATGGAAAAACGCCAGCAACGCGGCCTTTTTACGGTTCCTG
GCCTTTTGCTGGCCTTTTGCTCACATGTTCTTTCCTGCGTTATCCCCTGATTCTGTGGATAACCGTATTA
CCGCCTTTGAGTGAGCTGATACCGCTCGCCGCAGCCGAACGACCGAGCGCAGCGAGTCAGTGAGCGAGGA
AGCGGAAGAAGCTCGCACATTCAGCAGCGTTTTTCAGCGCGTTTTCGATCAACGTTTCAATGTTGGTATC
AACACCAGGTTTAACTTTGAACTTATCGGCACTGACGGTTACTGATTTTGAACTTTTGCTTTGCCACGGA
ACGGTCTGCGTTGTCGGGAAGATGCGTGATCTGATCCTTCAACTCAGCAAAAGTTCGCCAATACGCAAAC
CGCCTCTCCCCGCGCGTTGGCCGATTCATTAATGCAGGGCCGCGCGAATTCGAGCTCGGTACCGACGTAG
CCCAGCGCGTCGGCCAGCTTGCAATTCGCGCTAACTTACATTAATTGCGTTGCGCTCACTGCCCGCTTTC
CAGTCGGGAAACCTGTCGTGCCAGCTGCATTAATGAATCGGCCAACGCGCGGGGAGAGGCGGTTTGCGTA
TTGGGCGCCAGGGTGGTTTTTCTTTTCACCAGTGAGACGGGCAACAGCTGATTGCCCTTCACCGCCTGGC
CCTGAGAGAGTTGCAGCAAGCGGTCCACGCTGGTTTGCCCCAGCAGGCGAAAATCCTGTTTGATGGTGGT
TAACGGCGGGATATAACATGAGCTGTCTTCGGTATCGTCGTATCCCACTACCGAGATATCCGCACCAACG
CGCAGCCCGGACTCGGTAATGGCGCGCATTGCGCCCAGCGCCATCTGATCGTTGGCAACCAGCATCGCAG
TGGGAACGATGCCCTCATTCAGCATTTGCATGGTTTGTTGAAAACCGGACATGGCACTCCAGTCGCCTTC
CCGTTCCGCTATCGGCTGAATTTGATTGCGAGTGAGATATTTATGCCAGCCAGCCAGACGCAGACGCGCC
GAGACAGAACTTAATGGGCCCGCTAACAGCGCGATTTGCTGGTGACCCAATGCGACCAGATGCTCCACGC
CCAGTCGCGTACCGTCTTCATGGGAGAAAATAATACTGTTGATGGGTGTCTGGTCAGAGACATCAAGAAA
TAACGCCGGAACATTAGTGCAGGCAGCTTCCACAGCAATGGCATCCTGGTCATCCAGCGGATAGTTAATG
ATCAGCCCACTGACGCGTTGCGCGAGAAGATTGTGCACCGCCGCTTTACAGGCTTCGACGCCGCTTCGTT
CTACCATCGACACCACCACGCTGGCACCCAGTTGATCGGCGCGAGATTTAATCGCCGCGACAATTTGCGA
CGGCGCGTGCAGGGCCAGACTGGAGGTGGCAACGCCAATCAGCAACGACTGTTTGCCCGCCAGTTGTTGT
GCCACGCGGTTGGGAATGTAATTCAGCTCCGCCATCGCCGCTTCCACTTTTTCCCGCGTTTTCGCAGAAA
CGTGGCTGGCCTGGTTCACCACGCGGGAAACGGTCTGATAAGAGACACCGGCATACTCTGCGACATCGTA
TAACGTTACTGGTTTCACATTCACCACCCTGAATTGACTCTCTTCCGGGCGCTATCATGCCATACCGCGA
AAGGTTTTGCACCATTCGATGGTGTCAACGTAAATGCATGCCGCTTCGCCTTCGCGCGCGAATTGCAGGT
ACCATTTATCAGGGTTATTGTCTCATGAGCGGATACATATTTGAATGTATTTAGAAAAATAAACAAATAG
GGGTTCCGCGCACATTTCCCCGAAAAGTGCCACCTGACGTCTAAGAAACCATTATTATCATGACATTAAC
CTATAAAAATAGGCGTATCACGAGGCCCTTTCGTCTTCACCTCGAGAAAATTTATCAAAAAGAGTGTTGA
CTTGTGAGCGGATAACAATGATACTTAGATTCAATTGTGAGCGGATAACAATTTCACACATCTAGAATTA
AAGAGGAGAAATTAACCATGGTTAGCAAAGGTGAAGAACTGTTTACCGGCGTTGTGCCGATTCTGGTGGA
ACTGGATGGTGATGTGAATGGCCATAAATTTAGCGTTCGTGGCGAAGGCGAAGGTGATGCGACCAACGGT
AAACTGACCCTGAAATTTATTTGCACCACCGGTAAACTGCCGGTTCCGTGGCCGACCCTGGTGACCACCC
TGACCTATGGCGTTCAGTGCTTTAGCCGCTATCCGGATCATATGAAACGCCATGATTTCTTTAAAAGCGC
GATGCCGGAAGGCTATGTGCAGGAACGTACCATTAGCTTCAAAGATGATGGCACCTATAAAACCCGTGCG
GAAGTTAAATTTGAAGGCGATACCCTGGTGAACCGCATTGAACTGAAAGGTATTGATTTTAAAGAAGATG
GCAACATTCTGGGTCATAAACTGGAATATAATTTCAACAGCCATAATGTGTATATTACCGCCGATAAACA
GAAAAATGGCATCAAAGCGAACTTTAAAATCCGTCACAACGTGGAAGATGGTAGCGTGCAGCTGGCGGAT
CATTATCAGCAGAATACCCCGATTGGTGATGGCCCGGTGCTGCTGCCGGATAATCATTATCTGAGCACCC
AGAGCGTTCTGAGCAAAGATCCGAATGAAAAACGTGATCATATGGTGCTGCTGGAATTTGTTACCGCCGC
GGGCATTACCCACGGTATGGATGAACTGTATAAAGGCAGCCACCATCATCATCACCATTAATGAGCTTGG
ACTCCTGTTGATAGATCCAGTAATGACCTCAGAACTCCATCTGGATTTGTTCAGAACGCTCGGTTGCCGC
CGGGCGTTTTTTATTGGTGAGAATCCAAGCTAGCTTGGCGAGATTTTCAGGAGCTAAGGAAGCTAAAATG
GAGAAAAAAATCACTGGATATACCACCGTTGATATATCCCAATGGCATCGTAAAGAACATTTTGAGGCAT
TTCAGTCAGTTGCTCAATGTACCTATAACCAGACCGTTCAGCTGGATATTACGGCCTTTTTAAAGACCGT
AAAGAAAAATAAGCACAAGTTTTATCCGGCCTTTATTCACATTCTTGCCCGCCTGATGAATGCTCATGCT
AGCGAGCTCGCCGCTCATGGCGTTCTGTTGCCCGTCTCACTGGTGAAAAGAAAAACAACCCTGGCGCCGC
TTCTTTGAGCGAACGATCAAAAATAAGTGGCGCCCCATCAAATTGTTACGGAGCCCAAAAAATCCGCTTG
CGCCCGGGGCCGTCTGCTCCTAGAAACCGCTTCACCGAGACGAAGACCGGCAGCGCCGGACGGAGACGAG
GGAGCGGATGACAGAAACGTCGGCCGCGACAATTGAAGATGAGGCGGACGGGATCGCTGGTTGTCTGCAT
CAACGGAGGTCCCCCATGGATAAGAAACCCCTCAACACGCTGATCTCCGCGACGGGCCTCTGGATGAGCC
GGACGGGCACGATCCACAAGATCAAACATCATGAGGTGTCCCGGTCCAAGATCTATATCGAAATGGCCTG
CGGCGATCATCTGGTGGTGAATAATTCCCGGTCCAGCCGCACGGCCCGGGCGCTGCGGCATCATAAGTAT
CGCAAGACGTGCAAACGCTGCCGGGTCAGCGATGAAGACCTGAACAAGTTCCTCACCAAGGCCAATGAGG
ACCAGACCTCGGTCAAAGTGAAGGTGGTCTCCGCACCCACCCGTACGAAGAAGGCCATGCCCAAATCGGT
CGCCCGTGCGCCGAAGCCCCTCGAAAACACGGAAGCAGCGCAGGCGCAGCCGTCGGGCAGCAAGTTCTCG
CCCGCCATCCCCGTGTCGACGCAGGAAAGCGTGAGCGTGCCCGCGTCGGTCTCGACCTCCATCTCCTCCA
TCTCCACCGGGGCGACGGCGAGCGCCCTGGTGAAAGGCAACACGAATCCGATCACGTCGATGTCGGCGCC
CGTCCAGGCCAGCGCGCCGGCGCTCACCAAGAGCCAGACCGATCGCCTGGAGGTGCTCCTCAATCCCAAA
GATGAAATCTCCCTCAATTCCGGGAAGCCGTTCCGCGAACTGGAATCCGAGCTGCTCTCCCGGCGGAAAA
GGATCTGCAGCAGATCTACGCCGAAGAACGGGAGAACTATCTGGGCAAGCTGGAGCGCGAAATCACGCGG
TTCTTCGTGGACCGCGGCTTCCTCGAAATCAAGAGCCCGATCCTCATCCCGCTCGAATATATCGAACGGA
TGGGCATCGACAATGACACGGAGCTCTCCAAACAGATCTTCCGGGTGGACAAGAATTTCTGCCTCCGCCC
CATGCTCACCCCCAACCTCTACAACTACCTGCGCAAGCTCGACCGCGCGCTCCCCGATCCCATCAAAATC
TTCGAAATCGGCCCCTGCTATCGCAAGGAGTCCGACGGCAAGGAACACCTCGAAGAATTCACGATGCTCG
CGTTCGCGCAGATGGGGTCCGGGTGCACGCGGGAAAACCTGGAGAGCATCATCACGGACTTCCTCAATCA
CCTGGGCATCGATTTCAAGATCGTGGGCGACTCGTGCATGGTCTTCGGCGACACCCTCGATGTGATGCAT
GGGGACCTGGAACTCTCCTCCGCGGTCGTGGGGCCCATCCCGCTCGACCGGGAGTGGGGCATCGACAAGC
CCACCATCGGCGCGGGGTTCGGCCTCGAACGCCTCCTCAAGGTCAAGCACGACTTCAAAAATATCAAGCG
GGCCGCCCGCTCCGAGTCCTACTACAATGGCATCAGCACCAACCTGTAAGATCCGGTGGATGACCTTTTG
AATGACCTTTAATAGATTATATTACTAATTAATTGGGGACCCTAGAGGTCCCCTTTTTTATTTTAAAAAT
TTTTTCACAAAACGGTTTACAAGCATAAAGCTTGCTCAATCAATCACCCATCAGCCCTGAGGTCGGGCTC
CTTGCATGCACCATTCCTTGCGGCGGCGGTGCTCAACGGCCTCAACCTACTACTGGGCTGCTTCCTAATG
CAGGAGTCGCATAAGGGAGAGCGTCTGGCGAAAGGGGGATGTGCTGCAAGGCGATTAAGTTGGGTAACGC
CAGGGTTTTCCCAGTCACGACGTTGTAAAACGACGGCCAGTGCCAAGCTTAAAAAAAATCCTTAGCTTTC
GCTAAGGTGGCGGAAACCCCGGGAATCTAACCCGGCTGAACGGATTTAGAGTCCATTCGATCTACATGAT
CAGGTTTCCCGTTACACAGACAACCAGCGATCCCGTCCGCCTCATCTTCAATTGTCGCGGCCGACGTTTC
TGTCATCCGCTCCCTCGTCTCCGTCCGGCGCTGCCGGTCTTCGTCTCGGTGAAGCGGTTTCTAGGAGCAG
ACGGCCCCGGGCGCAAGCGGATTTTTTGGGCTCCGTAACAATTTTCACTCTCGAGTCCGGAAGTACTATT
TCGAATTTCGTATGGCAATGAAAGACGGTGAGC
Features (pLannotate 1.2.2; 24 found; start..end, strand, type, name):
    485..571     +  terminator     rrnB T1 terminator: Escherichia coli rrnB; transcription terminator T1 from the E. coli rrnB gene
    594..660     +  CDS            lacZα (fragment): LacZα fragment of β-galactosidase; lacZ fragment
    742..1557    -  CDS            KanR: aminoglycoside phosphotransferase; aph(3')-Ia; confers resistance to kanamycin in bacteria or G418 (Geneticin®) in eukaryotes
   1742..1810    +  CDS            TRA2_ECOLX (fragment): Protein predicted: Swiss-Prot protein existence level 4. Required for transposition of transposon Tn903. From Escherichia coli.
   5329..5917    +  rep_origin     ori: high-copy-number ColE1/pMB1/pBR322/pUC origin of replication
   6288..6337    +  CDS            lacI (fragment): lac repressor; lacI; The lac repressor binds to the lac operator to inhibit transcription in E. coli. This inhibition can be relieved by adding lactose or isopropyl-β-D-thiogalactopyranoside (IPTG).
   6346..6363    +  misc_feature   MCS (fragment): pUC18/19 multiple cloning site
   6426..7508    -  CDS            lacI: lac repressor; lacI; The lac repressor binds to the lac operator to inhibit transcription in E. coli. This inhibition can be relieved by adding lactose or isopropyl-β-D-thiogalactopyranoside (IPTG).
   7509..7586    -  promoter       lacIq promoter: lacI (mutant); In the lacIq allele, a single base change in the promoter boosts expression of the lacI gene about 10-fold.
   7633..7710    -  promoter       AmpR promoter (fragment): bla
   7842..7859    +  protein_bind   lac operator (fragment): The lac repressor binds to the lac operator to inhibit transcription in E. coli. This inhibition can be relieved by adding lactose or isopropyl-β-D-thiogalactopyranoside (IPTG). lac repressor encoded by lacI
   7873..7893    +  protein_bind   lac operator (fragment): The lac repressor binds to the lac operator to inhibit transcription in E. coli. This inhibition can be relieved by adding lactose or isopropyl-β-D-thiogalactopyranoside (IPTG). lac repressor encoded by lacI
   7928..8644    +  CDS            oxGFP: oxGFP is a basic (constitutively fluorescent) green fluorescent protein published in 2015, derived from Aequorea victoria.
   8680..8774    +  terminator     lambda t0 terminator: transcription terminator from phage lambda
   8789..8817    +  promoter       cat promoter (fragment): promoter of the E. coli cat gene encoding chloramphenicol acetyltransferase
   8818..9027    +  CDS            CmR (fragment): chloramphenicol acetyltransferase; cat; confers resistance to chloramphenicol
   9055..9098    +  CDS            lacI (fragment): lac repressor; lacI; The lac repressor binds to the lac operator to inhibit transcription in E. coli. This inhibition can be relieved by adding lactose or isopropyl-β-D-thiogalactopyranoside (IPTG).
   9326..10012   +  CDS            pylS (fragment): PYLS_METMA - Experimental evidence at protein level: Swiss-Prot protein existence level 1. Catalyzes the attachment of pyrrolysine to tRNA(Pyl). Pyrrolysine is a lysine derivative encoded by the termination codon UAG. From Methanosarcina mazei (strain ATCC BAA-159 / DSM 3647 / Goe1 / Go1 / JCM 11833 / OCM 88) (Methanosarcina frisia).
   9958..10686   +  CDS            pylS (fragment): PYLS_METBA - Experimental evidence at protein level: Swiss-Prot protein existence level 1. Catalyzes the attachment of pyrrolysine to tRNA(Pyl). Pyrrolysine is a lysine derivative encoded by the termination codon UAG. From Methanosarcina barkeri.
  10848..10945   +  CDS            TcR (fragment): tetracycline efflux protein; tet; confers resistance to tetracycline
  10945..11032   -  CDS            lacZα (fragment): LacZα fragment of β-galactosidase; lacZ fragment
  11040..11067   -  terminator     bacterial terminator (fragment): putative bacterial transcription terminator
  11070..11138   -  ncRNA          tRNA: Accession: RF00005 - tRNA
  11343..420     +  CDS            CmR (fragment) (across the origin): chloramphenicol acetyltransferase; cat; confers resistance to chloramphenicol
