[The description below was written by a language model from this plasmid's Addgene catalogue record and pLannotate feature annotations shown in this document.]
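Description:
pIND4-GFP-MmXYRS is an 11.4 kb bacterial expression plasmid built on the pIND4 backbone that combines a reporter protein with an orthogonal translation system for genetic code expansion. It is propagated in E. coli under kanamycin selection (an aph(3')-Ia KanR gene). The annotation identifies a ColE1/pMB1-type origin. A stretch of several kilobases between the KanR region and this origin carries no annotated features, so any additional replication functions of the backbone cannot be read from the record. Short fragments of CmR, TcR, lacZα and the AmpR promoter also appear in the table. These look like cloning remnants rather than functional markers.

The payload has three parts. Superfolder GFP from Aequorea victoria, carrying a C-terminal 6xHis tag, lies downstream of two lac operator fragments and is followed by the lambda t0 terminator. The annotation tool labels this ORF as the close relative oxGFP. A full-length lacI gene driven by the lacIq promoter is also present, which points to IPTG-inducible expression, although the promoter driving GFP is not itself annotated.

The second part is MmXYRS, a Methanosarcina mazei pyrrolysyl-tRNA synthetase variant carrying V346A, W348A, L401V and W417T substitutions relative to MmOmeRS. The third is its cognate M. mazei Pyl tRNA, annotated on the opposite strand next to a terminator fragment. Both are listed as expressed from rrnB promoters.

Pyrrolysyl systems normally decode the UAG stop codon, so the pair should charge the tRNA with a haloalkane-bearing noncanonical amino acid and insert it into a target protein. The stated purpose is incorporation of this haloalkane crosslinker. The record does not say whether the GFP gene contains a suppressible codon.
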