Addgene plasmid #222745: pIND4-GFP-MmXYRS
Purpose: Expresses sfGFP and aaRS-tRNA pair for incorporating haloalkane crosslinker
Depositing lab: Steven Boxer. Depositing organization: Stanford University.
Backbone
  Vector backbone: pIND4
  Backbone size w/o insert (bp): 9193
  Total vector size (bp): 11374
Growth in bacteria
  Bacterial resistance: Kanamycin, 50 μg/mL
  Growth temperature: 37°C
  Growth strain: DH5alpha
  Copy number: Unknown
Gene/Insert 1
  Gene/Insert name: sfGFP
  Species: Aequorea victoria
  Insert size (bp): 744
  Tag / fusion protein: 6xHis (C terminal on insert)
  Cloning method: Gibson Cloning
  Sequencing primers: 5′ AATAGGCGTATCACGAGGCC
Gene/Insert 2
  Gene/Insert name: MmXYRS
  Species: Methanosarcina mazei
  Insert size (bp): 1365
  Mutation: Contains the following substitutions: V346A, W348A, L401V, and W417T from MmOmeRS
  Promoter: rrnB
  Cloning method: Gibson Cloning
  Sequencing primers: 5′ CCGCTTCTTTGAGCGAACGATC
Gene/Insert 3
  Gene/Insert name: Mm Pyl tRNA
  Species: Methanosarcina mazei
  Insert size (bp): 72
  Promoter: rrnB
  Cloning method: Gibson Cloning
  Sequencing primers: 5′ CATCAGCCCTgAGGTCGGGC
Terms and licenses: Academic/Nonprofit Terms; Industry Terms: Not Available to Industry
How to cite: pIND4-GFP-MmXYRS was a gift from Steven Boxer (Addgene plasmid # 222745 ; http://n2t.net/addgene:222745 ; RRID:Addgene_222745)
